Addgene plasmid #246754: CIRC-V1-Ana-CVB3 IRES-EGFP-BbsI
Purpose: RNA circularization with CIRC using Ana intron, harbouring an CVB3 IRES-EGFP reporter.Plasmid was linearized with BbsI.
Depositing lab: Wensheng Wei. Depositing organization: Peking University. Publication: Self-splicing RNA circularization facilitated by intact group I and II introns. Shen Y, Li B, Dong L, Tang W, Ren J, Chen F, Zheng W, Yu Y, Gao L, Wei W. Nat Commun. 2025 Aug 10;16(1):7376. doi: 10.1038/s41467-025-62607-y. PubMed 40784880.
Backbone
  Vector backbone: puc57-Kan
  Vector type: Synthetic Biology
Growth in bacteria
  Bacterial resistance: Kanamycin, 50 μg/mL
  Growth temperature: 37°C
  Growth strain: DH5alpha
  Copy number: High Copy
Gene/Insert
  Gene/Insert name: CIRC-V1-Ana-CVB3 IRES-EGFP-BbsI
Terms and licenses: Academic/Nonprofit Terms; Industry Terms: Not Available to Industry
How to cite: CIRC-V1-Ana-CVB3 IRES-EGFP-BbsI was a gift from Wensheng Wei (Addgene plasmid # 246754 ; http://n2t.net/addgene:246754 ; RRID:Addgene_246754)
