[The description below was written by a language model from this plasmid's Addgene catalogue record and pLannotate feature annotations shown in this document.]
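Description:
CIRC-V1-Ana-CVB3 IRES-EGFP-BbsI is a 4,655-nt synthetic-biology plasmid built on the pUC57-Kan backbone. It serves as an in vitro transcription template for producing circular RNA by the CIRC method. It is propagated in E. coli as a high-copy plasmid through the ColE1/pUC-type origin and is selected with kanamycin. Resistance comes from an aph(3')-Ia aminoglycoside phosphotransferase gene that the annotation places downstream of the bla (AmpR) promoter. The remaining backbone annotations are cloning-vector remnants and play no evident part in the payload: lacZα, lacI and rop fragments, the lac promoter/operator with its CAP site, and a partial bom region.

The payload begins with a T7 promoter, which drives transcription of a precursor RNA. A group I catalytic intron is annotated immediately at the 5' end of this transcript, and the record identifies it as the "Ana" intron. Downstream lie enterovirus 5' cloverleaf and picornavirus IRES elements, which together correspond to the coxsackievirus B3 (CVB3) IRES named in the title. A mammalian codon-optimised EGFP coding sequence follows. According to the associated publication title, the CIRC approach uses intact group I or II introns to self-splice and circularise the RNA. Because circular RNA has no cap, the IRES provides cap-independent translation initiation, so EGFP fluorescence reports on the circular product. The feature table does not annotate any sequence between EGFP and the backbone, so the 3' architecture of the cassette cannot be described from it. The record states that the plasmid is linearised with BbsI, presumably to define the end of the run-off T7 transcript.
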