Features (pLannotate 1.2.2; 15 found; start..end, strand, type, name):
    137..236     +  misc_feature   bom (fragment): basis of mobility region from pBR322
    242..399     -  CDS            lacZα (fragment): LacZα fragment of β-galactosidase; lacZ fragment
    429..447     +  promoter       T7 promoter: promoter for bacteriophage T7 RNA polymerase
    429..672     +  ncRNA          Intron gpI: Accession: RF00028 - Group I catalytic intron
    791..879     +  ncRNA          Entero 5 CRE: Accession: RF00386 - Enterovirus 5' cloverleaf cis-acting replication element
   1182..1433    +  ncRNA          IRES Picorna: Accession: RF00229 - Picornavirus internal ribosome entry site (IRES)
   1546..2265    +  CDS            EGFP: the original enhanced GFP (Yang et al., 1996) mammalian codon-optimized
   2503..2519    -  protein_bind   lac operator: The lac repressor binds to the lac operator to inhibit transcription in E. coli. This inhibition can be relieved by adding lactose or isopropyl-β-D-thiogalactopyranoside (IPTG). lac repressor encoded by lacI
   2527..2557    -  promoter       lac promoter: promoter for the E. coli lac operon
   2572..2593    -  protein_bind   CAP binding site: CAP binding activates transcription in the presence of cAMP. E. coli catabolite activator protein
   2606..2698    -  CDS            lacI (fragment): lac repressor; lacI; The lac repressor binds to the lac operator to inhibit transcription in E. coli. This inhibition can be relieved by adding lactose or isopropyl-β-D-thiogalactopyranoside (IPTG).
   2881..3469    -  rep_origin     ori: high-copy-number ColE1/pMB1/pBR322/pUC origin of replication
   3640..4455    -  CDS            KanR: aminoglycoside phosphotransferase; aph(3')-Ia; confers resistance to kanamycin in bacteria or G418 (Geneticin®) in eukaryotes
   4456..4560    -  promoter       AmpR promoter: bla
   4655..35      +  CDS            rop (fragment) (across the origin): Rop protein, which maintains plasmids at low copy number; rop
>Addgene plasmid #246754 | CIRC-V1-Ana-CVB3 IRES-EGFP-BbsI | addgene full sequence | sequence record 490424 | Addgene NGS Result
TCGCGCGTTTCGGTGATGACGGTGAAAACCTCTGACACATGCAGCTCCCGGAGACGGTCACAGCTTGTCT
GTAAGCGGATGCCGGGAGCAGACAAGCCCGTCAGGGCGCGTCAGCGGGTGTTGGCGGGTGTCGGGGCTGG
CTTAACTATGCGGCATCAGAGCAGATTGTACTGAGAGTGCACCATATGCGGTGTGAAATACCGCACAGAT
GCGTAAGGAGAAAATACCGCATCAGGCGCCATTCGCCATTCAGGCTGCGCAACTGTTGGGAAGGGCGATC
GGTGCGGGCCTCTTCGCTATTACGCCAGCTGGCGAAAGGGGGATGTGCTGCAAGGCGATTAAGTTGGGTA
ACGCCAGGGTTTTCCCAGTCACGACGTTGTAAAACGACGGCCAGTGAATTGACGCGTATTGGGATCGAGC
TCGGTACCTAATACGACTCACTATAGGAAATAATTGAGCCTTAAAGAAGAAATTCTTTAAGTGGATGCTC
TCAAACTCAGGGAAACCTAAATCTAGTTATAGACAAGGCAATCCTGAGCCAAGCCGAAGTAGTAATTAGT
AAGTTAACAATAGATGACTTACAACTAATCGGAAGGTGCAGAGACTCGACGGGAGCTACCCTAACGTCAA
GACGAGGGTAAAGAGAGAGTCCAATTCTCAAAGCCAATAGGCAGTAGCGAAAGCTGCAAGAGAATGAAAA
TCCGTTGACCTTAAAAACAAAAAACAAAAAAAAACAAAAAAAGCCGAAGAGTCAGCTCCCGACAAAAAAA
AAACCAAAAAAACAAAACACATTAAAACAGCCTGTGGGTTGATCCCACCCACAGGCCCATTGGGCGCTAG
CACTCTGGTATCACGGTACCTTTGTGCGCCTGTTTTATACCCCCTCCCCCAACTGTAACTTAGAAGTAAC
ACACACCGATCAACAGTCAGCGTGGCACACCAGCCACGTTTTGATCAAGCACTTCTGTTACCCCGGACTG
AGTATCAATAGACTGCTCACGCGGTTGAAGGAGAAAGCGTTCGTTATCCGGCCAACTACTTCGAAAAACC
TAGTAACACCGTGGAAGTTGCAGAGTGTTTCGCTCAGCACTACCCCAGTGTAGATCAGGTCGATGAGTCA
CCGCATTCCCCACGGGCGACCGTGGCGGTGGCTGCGTTGGCGGCCTGCCCATGGGGAAACCCATGGGACG
CTCTAATACAGACATGGTGCGAAGAGTCTATTGAGCTAGTTGGTAGTCCTCCGGCCCCTGAATGCGGCTA
ATCCTAACTGCGGAGCACACACCCTCAAGCCAGAGGGCAGTGTGTCGTAACGGGCAACTCTGCAGCGGAA
CCGACTACTTTGGGTGTCCGTGTTTCATTTTATTCCTATACTGGCTGCTTATGGTGACAATTGAGAGATC
GTTACCATATAGCTATTGGATTGGCCATCCGGTGACTAATAGAGCTATTATATATCCCTTTGTTGGGTTT
ATACCACTTAGCTTGAAAGAGGTTAAAACATTACAATTCATTGTTAAGTTGAATACAGCAAAAACTAGTG
CCACCATGGTGAGCAAGGGCGAGGAGCTGTTCACCGGGGTGGTGCCCATCCTGGTCGAGCTGGACGGCGA
CGTAAACGGCCACAAGTTCAGCGTGTCCGGCGAGGGCGAGGGCGATGCCACCTACGGCAAGCTGACCCTG
AAGTTCATCTGCACCACCGGCAAGCTGCCCGTGCCCTGGCCCACCCTCGTGACCACCCTGACCTACGGCG
TGCAGTGCTTCAGCCGCTACCCCGACCACATGAAGCAGCACGACTTCTTCAAGTCCGCCATGCCCGAAGG
CTACGTCCAGGAGCGCACCATCTTCTTCAAGGACGACGGCAACTACAAGACCCGCGCCGAGGTGAAGTTC
GAGGGCGACACCCTGGTGAACCGCATCGAGCTGAAGGGCATCGACTTCAAGGAGGACGGCAACATCCTGG
GGCACAAGCTGGAGTACAACTACAACAGCCACAACGTCTATATCATGGCCGACAAGCAGAAGAACGGCAT
CAAGGTGAACTTCAAGATCCGCCACAACATCGAGGACGGCAGCGTGCAGCTCGCCGACCACTACCAGCAG
AACACCCCCATCGGCGACGGCCCCGTGCTGCTGCCCGACAACCACTACCTGAGCACCCAGTCCGCCCTGA
GCAAAGACCCCAACGAGAAGCGCGATCACATGGTCCTGCTGGAGTTCGTGACCGCCGCCGGGATCACTCT
CGGCATGGACGAGCTGTACAAGTAACCGGTGCTGGAGCCTCGGTGGCCATGCTTCTTGCCCCTTGGGCCT
CCCCCCAGCCCCTCCTCCCCTTCCTGCACCCGTACCCCCGTGGTCTTTGAATAAAGTCTGACGGGAGCTG
ACTCTTCGGCAAAAACAAAAAACAAAAAAAAACAAAAAAATAGACGCTACGGACTTTTGTCTTCGTTTAA
ACGGCGCGCCGAGCTTGGCTCGAGCATGGTCATAGCTGTTTCCTGTGTGAAATTGTTATCCGCTCACAAT
TCCACACAACATACGAGCCGGAAGCATAAAGTGTAAAGCCTGGGGTGCCTAATGAGTGAGCTAACTCACA
TTAATTGCGTTGCGCTCACTGCCCGCTTTCCAGTCGGGAAACCTGTCGTGCCAGCTGCATTAATGAATCG
GCCAACGCGCGGGGAGAGGCGGTTTGCGTATTGGGCGCTCTTCCGCTTCCTCGCTCACTGACTCGCTGCG
CTCGGTCGTTCGGCTGCGGCGAGCGGTATCAGCTCACTCAAAGGCGGTAATACGGTTATCCACAGAATCA
GGGGATAACGCAGGAAAGAACATGTGAGCAAAAGGCCAGCAAAAGGCCAGGAACCGTAAAAAGGCCGCGT
TGCTGGCGTTTTTCCATAGGCTCCGCCCCCCTGACGAGCATCACAAAAATCGACGCTCAAGTCAGAGGTG
GCGAAACCCGACAGGACTATAAAGATACCAGGCGTTTCCCCCTGGAAGCTCCCTCGTGCGCTCTCCTGTT
CCGACCCTGCCGCTTACCGGATACCTGTCCGCCTTTCTCCCTTCGGGAAGCGTGGCGCTTTCTCATAGCT
CACGCTGTAGGTATCTCAGTTCGGTGTAGGTCGTTCGCTCCAAGCTGGGCTGTGTGCACGAACCCCCCGT
TCAGCCCGACCGCTGCGCCTTATCCGGTAACTATCGTCTTGAGTCCAACCCGGTAAGACACGACTTATCG
CCACTGGCAGCAGCCACTGGTAACAGGATTAGCAGAGCGAGGTATGTAGGCGGTGCTACAGAGTTCTTGA
AGTGGTGGCCTAACTACGGCTACACTAGAAGAACAGTATTTGGTATCTGCGCTCTGCTGAAGCCAGTTAC
CTTCGGAAAAAGAGTTGGTAGCTCTTGATCCGGCAAACAAACCACCGCTGGTAGCGGTGGTTTTTTTGTT
TGCAAGCAGCAGATTACGCGCAGAAAAAAAGGATCTCAAGAAGATCCTTTGATCTTTTCTACGGGGTCTG
ACGCTCAGTGGAACGAAAACTCACGTTAAGGGATTTTGGTCATGAGATTATCAAAAAGGATCTTCACCTA
GATCCTTTTAAATTAAAAATGAAGTTTTAAATCAATCTAAAGTATATATGAGTAAACTTGGTCTGACAGT
TAGAAAAACTCATCGAGCATCAAATGAAACTGCAATTTATTCATATCAGGATTATCAATACCATATTTTT
GAAAAAGCCGTTTCTGTAATGAAGGAGAAAACTCACCGAGGCAGTTCCATAGGATGGCAAGATCCTGGTA
TCGGTCTGCGATTCCGACTCGTCCAACATCAATACAACCTATTAATTTCCCCTCGTCAAAAATAAGGTTA
TCAAGTGAGAAATCACCATGAGTGACGACTGAATCCGGTGAGAATGGCAAAAGTTTATGCATTTCTTTCC
AGACTTGTTCAACAGGCCAGCCATTACGCTCGTCATCAAAATCACTCGCATCAACCAAACCGTTATTCAT
TCGTGATTGCGCCTGAGCGAGACGAAATACGCGATCGCTGTTAAAAGGACAATTACAAACAGGAATCGAA
TGCAACCGGCGCAGGAACACTGCCAGCGCATCAACAATATTTTCACCTGAATCAGGATATTCTTCTAATA
CCTGGAATGCTGTTTTCCCAGGGATCGCAGTGGTGAGTAACCATGCATCATCAGGAGTACGGATAAAATG
CTTGATGGTCGGAAGAGGCATAAATTCCGTCAGCCAGTTTAGTCTGACCATCTCATCTGTAACATCATTG
GCAACGCTACCTTTGCCATGTTTCAGAAACAACTCTGGCGCATCGGGCTTCCCATACAATCGATAGATTG
TCGCACCTGATTGCCCGACATTATCGCGAGCCCATTTATACCCATATAAATCAGCATCCATGTTGGAATT
TAATCGCGGCCTAGAGCAAGACGTTTCCCGTTGAATATGGCTCATACTCTTCCTTTTTCAATATTATTGA
AGCATTTATCAGGGTTATTGTCTCATGAGCGGATACATATTTGAATGTATTTAGAAAAATAAACAAATAG
GGGTTCCGCGCACATTTCCCCGAAAAGTGCCACCTGACGTCTAAGAAACCATTATTATCATGACATTAAC
CTATAAAAATAGGCGTATCACGAGGCCCTTTCGTC
